Addgene plasmid #113633: pCas-CmR(+)
Purpose: Chloramphenicol resistant derivative of pCas plasmid
Depositing lab: Olivier Lichtarge. Depositing organization: Baylor College of Medicine. Publication: CRISPR-FRT targets shared sites in a knock-out collection for off-the-shelf genome editing. Swings T, Marciano DC, Atri B, Bosserman RE, Wang C, Leysen M, Bonte C, Schalck T, Furey I, Van den Bergh B, Verstraeten N, Christie PJ, Herman C, Lichtarge O, Michiels J. Nat Commun. 2018 Jun 8;9(1):2231. doi: 10.1038/s41467-018-04651-5. PubMed 29884781.
Backbone
  Vector backbone: pCas
  Total vector size (bp): 12509
  Vector type: CRISPR
Growth in bacteria
  Bacterial resistance: Chloramphenicol, 25 μg/mL
  Growth temperature: 30°C
  Growth strain: DH5alpha
  Copy number: Low Copy
Gene/Insert
  Gene/Insert name: Chloramphenicol resistance gene (alt name: cat)
  gRNA/shRNA sequence: p15A origin of replication
  Species: E. coli
  Promoter: Pcat
  Cloning method: Unknown
  Sequencing primers: 5′ oriR101-CmR-2; 3′ CmR-tracrRNA-2-complement
Terms and licenses: Academic/Nonprofit Terms; Industry Terms: Not Available to Industry
How to cite: pCas-CmR(+) was a gift from Olivier Lichtarge (Addgene plasmid # 113633 ; http://n2t.net/addgene:113633 ; RRID:Addgene_113633)
