[The description below was written by a language model from this plasmid's Addgene catalogue record and pLannotate feature annotations shown in this document.]
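Description:
pCas-CmR(+) is a chloramphenicol-resistant derivative of the bacterial genome-editing helper plasmid pCas, about 12.5 kb in size and classed as a CRISPR vector for use in E. coli. It replicates from the low-copy pSC101 origin together with the temperature-sensitive Rep101(Ts) replication protein (A56V), which is consistent with its propagation at 30°C and allows the plasmid to be lost at elevated temperature. Selection relies on the inserted cat gene (chloramphenicol acetyltransferase) driven by its native cat promoter. The record does not state which marker this cassette replaces in the parent plasmid, and the cloning method is listed as unknown.

The payload combines two editing systems. Streptococcus pyogenes Cas9 is encoded alongside a tracrRNA, although the table annotates no dedicated promoter for Cas9. The λ Red recombination genes gam, bet and exo sit under the arabinose-inducible araBAD promoter with its divergently transcribed araC regulator, and are terminated by λ tL3. Red functions promote recombination of donor DNA with the chromosome, while Cas9 cleavage selects against unedited cells. The plasmid also carries an inducible guide RNA cassette: a trc promoter fragment with a lac operator, controlled by lacI expressed from the lacIq promoter, drives a gRNA scaffold preceded by a 20-nt spacer. The catalogue states that this guide targets the p15A origin of replication, whereas the automated annotation matches the spacer to a ColE1/pMB1-type origin fragment. An IPTG-inducible guide of this kind serves to cure a companion guide-expressing plasmid after editing. The associated publication concerns CRISPR-FRT editing at shared sites in a knock-out collection.
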