Features (pLannotate 1.2.2; 22 found; start..end, strand, type, name):
     14..89      -  misc_RNA       gRNA scaffold: guide RNA scaffold for the Streptococcus pyogenes CRISPR/Cas9 system
     90..109     -  rep_origin     ori (fragment): high-copy-number ColE1/pMB1/pBR322/pUC origin of replication
    117..139     -  protein_bind   lac operator (fragment): The lac repressor binds to the lac operator to inhibit transcription in E. coli. This inhibition can be relieved by adding lactose or isopropyl-β-D-thiogalactopyranoside (IPTG). lac repressor encoded by lacI
    147..172     -  promoter       trc promoter (fragment): strong E. coli promoter; hybrid between the trp and lac UV5 promoters
    248..349     +  CDS            yciV (fragment): RNAAM_ECOLI - Also known as trpH From Escherichia coli (strain K12).
    345..362     -  promoter       tet promoter (fragment): E. coli promoter for tetracycline efflux protein gene
    404..1486    -  CDS            lacI: lac repressor; lacI; The lac repressor binds to the lac operator to inhibit transcription in E. coli. This inhibition can be relieved by adding lactose or isopropyl-β-D-thiogalactopyranoside (IPTG).
   1487..1564    -  promoter       lacIq promoter: lacI (mutant); In the lacIq allele, a single base change in the promoter boosts expression of the lacI gene about 10-fold.
   1697..2647    -  CDS            Rep101(Ts): temperature-sensitive version of the RepA protein needed for replication with the pSC101 origin (Armstrong et al., 1984); rep101 encoding an A56V mutation
   2695..2917    -  rep_origin     pSC101 ori: low-copy replication origin that requires the Rep101 protein
   3433..3554    -  mobile_element IS1 (fragment): prokaryotic transposable element IS1
   3675..3777    +  promoter       cat promoter: promoter of the E. coli cat gene encoding chloramphenicol acetyltransferase
   3778..4437    +  CDS            CmR: chloramphenicol acetyltransferase; cat; confers resistance to chloramphenicol
   4506..4584    -  misc_RNA       tracrRNA: trans-activating CRISPR RNA for the Streptococcus pyogenes CRISPR/Cas9 system
   4880..8986    +  CDS            Cas9: Cas9 (Csn1) endonuclease from the Streptococcus pyogenes Type II CRISPR/Cas system generates RNA-guided double strand breaks in DNA
   9023..9079    -  promoter       AmpR promoter (fragment): bla
   9116..9994    -  CDS            araC: L-arabinose regulatory protein; araC
  10021..10305   +  promoter       araBAD promoter: araBAD; promoter of the L-arabinose operon of E. coli; the araC regulatory gene is transcribed in the opposite direction (Guzman et al., 1995)
  10349..10765   +  CDS            Gam: inhibitor of the host RecBCD nuclease in the λ Red system; gam; protects the double-stranded DNA substrate for recombination
  10771..11556   +  CDS            Beta: single-stranded DNA binding recombinase in the λ Red system; bet; mediates pairing of a single-stranded DNA with a complementary target
  11553..12233   +  CDS            Exo: 5' to 3' double-stranded DNA exonuclease in the λ Red system; exo; creates 3' single-stranded DNA tails
  12234..12478   +  terminator     λ tL3 terminator: transcription terminator tL3 from phage λ
>Addgene plasmid #113633 | pCas-CmR(+) | addgene full sequence | sequence record 220869 | Addgene NGS Result
GATCTCAAAAAAAGCACCGACTCGGTGCCACTTTTTCAAGTTGATAACGGACTAGCCTTATTTTAACTTG
CTATTTCTAGCTCTAAAACCTGGTAACAGGATTAGCAGATGTGTGAAATTGTTATCCGCTCACAATTCCA
CACAACATACGAGCCGGATGATTAATTGTCAACAGCTCATTTCAGAATATTTGCCAGAACCGTTATGATG
TCGGCGCAAAAAACATTATCCAGAACGGGAGTGCGCCTTGAGCGACACGAATTATGCAGTGATTTACGAC
CTGCACAGCCATACCACAGCTTCCGATGGCTGCCTGACGCCAGAAGCATTGGTGCACCGTGCAGTCGATG
ATAAGCTGTCAAACCAGATCAATTCGCGCTAACTTACATTAATTGCGTTGCGCTCACTGCCCGCTTTCCA
GTCGGGAAACCTGTCGTGCCAGCTGCATTAATGAATCGGCCAACGCGCGGGGAGAGGCGGTTTGCGTATT
GGGCGCCAGGGTGGTTTTTCTTTTCACCAGTGAGACGGGCAACAGCTGATTGCCCTTCACCGCCTGGCCC
TGAGAGAGTTGCAGCAAGCGGTCCACGCTGGTTTGCCCCAGCAGGCGAAAATCCTGTTTGATGGTGGTTA
ACGGCGGGATATAACATGAGCTGTCTTCGGTATCGTCGTATCCCACTACCGAGATATCCGCACCAACGCG
CAGCCCGGACTCGGTAATGGCGCGCATTGCGCCCAGCGCCATCTGATCGTTGGCAACCAGCATCGCAGTG
GGAACGATGCCCTCATTCAGCATTTGCATGGTTTGTTGAAAACCGGACATGGCACTCCAGTCGCCTTCCC
GTTCCGCTATCGGCTGAATTTGATTGCGAGTGAGATATTTATGCCAGCCAGCCAGACGCAGACGCGCCGA
GACAGAACTTAATGGGCCCGCTAACAGCGCGATTTGCTGGTGACCCAATGCGACCAGATGCTCCACGCCC
AGTCGCGTACCGTCTTCATGGGAGAAAATAATACTGTTGATGGGTGTCTGGTCAGAGACATCAAGAAATA
ACGCCGGAACATTAGTGCAGGCAGCTTCCACAGCAATGGCATCCTGGTCATCCAGCGGATAGTTAATGAT
CAGCCCACTGACGCGTTGCGCGAGAAGATTGTGCACCGCCGCTTTACAGGCTTCGACGCCGCTTCGTTCT
ACCATCGACACCACCACGCTGGCACCCAGTTGATCGGCGCGAGATTTAATCGCCGCGACAATTTGCGACG
GCGCGTGCAGGGCCAGACTGGAGGTGGCAACGCCAATCAGCAACGACTGTTTGCCCGCCAGTTGTTGTGC
CACGCGGTTGGGAATGTAATTCAGCTCCGCCATCGCCGCTTCCACTTTTTCCCGCGTTTTCGCAGAAACG
TGGCTGGCCTGGTTCACCACGCGGGAAACGGTCTGATAAGAGACACCGGCATACTCTGCGACATCGTATA
ACGTTACTGGTTTCACATTCACCACCCTGAATTGACTCTCTTCCGGGCGCTATCATGCCATACCGCGAAA
GGTTTTGCACCATTCGATGGTGTCAACGTAAATGCATGCCGCTCGCCTTCCATGGGTATGGACAGTTTTC
CCTTTGATATGTAACGGTGAACAGTTGTTCTACTTTTGTTTGTTAGTCTTGATGCTTCACTGATAGATAC
AAGAGCCATAAGAACCTCAGATCCTTCCGTATTTAGCCAGTATGTTCTCTAGTGTGGTTCGTTGTTTTTG
CGTGAGCCATGAGAACGAACCATTGAGATCATACTTACTTTGCATGTCACTCAAAAATTTTGCCTCAAAA
CTGGTGAGCTGAATTTTTGCAGTTAAAGCATCGTGTAGTGTTTTTCTTAGTCCGTTATGTAGGTAGGAAT
CTGATGTAATGGTTGTTGGTATTTTGTCACCATTCATTTTTATCTGGTTGTTCTCAAGTTCGGTTACGAG
ATCCATTTGTCTATCTAGTTCAACTTGGAAAATCAACGTATCAGTCGGGCGGCCTCGCTTATCAACCACC
AATTTCATATTGCTGTAAGTGTTTAAATCTTTACTTATTGGTTTCAAAACCCATTGGTTAAGCCTTTTAA
ACTCATGGTAGTTATTTTCAAGCATTAACATGAACTTAAATTCATCAAGGCTAATCTCTATATTTGCCTT
GTGAGTTTTCTTTTGTGTTAGTTCTTTTAATAACCACTCATAAATCCTCATAGAGTATTTGTTTTCAAAA
GACTTAACATGTTCCAGATTATATTTTATGAATTTTTTTAACTGGAAAAGATAAGGCAATATCTCTTCAC
TAAAAACTAATTCTAATTTTTCGCTTGAGAACTTGGCATAGTTTGTCCACTGGAAAATCTCAAAGCCTTT
AACCAAAGGATTCCTGATTTCCACAGTTCTCGTCATCAGCTCTCTGGTTGCTTTAGCTAATACACCATAA
GCATTTTCCCTACTGATGTTCATCATCTGAACGTATTGGTTATAAGTGAACGATACCGTCCGTTCTTTCC
TTGTAGGGTTTTCAATCGTGGGGTTGAGTAGTGCCACACAGCATAAAATTAGCTTGGTTTCATGCTCCGT
TAAGTCATAGCGACTAATCGCTAGTTCATTTGCTTTGAAAACAACTAATTCAGACATACATCTCAATTGG
TCTAGGTGATTTTAATCACTATACCAATTGAGATGGGCTAGTCAATGATAATTACTAGTCCTTTTCCTTT
GAGTTGTGGGTATCTGTAAATTCTGCTAGACCTTTGCTGGAAAACTTGTAAATTCTGCTAGACCCTCTGT
AAATTCCGCTAGACCTTTGTGTGTTTTTTTTGTTTATATTCAAGTGGTTATAATTTATAGAATAAAGAAA
GAATAAAAAAAGATAAAAAGAATAGATCCCAGCCCTGTGTATAACTCACTACTTTAGTCAGTTCCGCAGT
ATTACAAAAGGATGTCGCAAACGCTGTTTGCTCCTCTACAAAACAGACCTTAAAACCCTAAAGGCTTAAG
TAGCACCCTCGCAAGCTCGGTTGCGGCCGCAATCGGGCAAATCGCTGAATATTCCTTTTGTCTCCGACCA
TCAGGCACCTGAGTCGCTGTCTTTTTCGTGACATTCAGTTCGCTGCGCTCACGGCTCTGGCAGTGAATGG
GGGTAAATGGCACTACAGGCGCCTTTTATGGATTCATGCAAGGAAACTACCCATAATACAAGAAAAGCCC
GTCACGGGCTTCTCAGGGCGTTTTATGGCGGGTCTGCTATGTGGTGCTATCTGACTTTTTGCTGTTCAGC
AGTTCCTGCCCTCTGATTTTCCAGTCTGACCACTTCGGATTATCCCGTGACAGGTCATTCAGACTGGCTA
ATGCACCCAGTAAGGCAGCGGTATCATCAACGGGGTCTGACGCTCAGTGGAACGAAAACTCACGTTAAGG
GATTTTGCCGTTACGCACCACCCCGTCAGTAGCTGAACAGGAGGGACAGCTGATAGAAACAGAAGCCACT
GGAGCACCTCAAAAACACCATCATACACTAAATCAGTAAGTTGGCAGCATCACCCGACGCACTTTGCGCC
GAATAAATACCTGTGACGGAAGATCACTTCGCAGAATAAATAAATCCTGGTGTCCCTGTTGATACCGGGA
AGCCCTGGGCCAACTTTTGGCGAAAATGAGACGTTGATCGGCACGTAAGAGGTTCCAACTTTCACCATAA
TGAAATAAGATCACTACCGGGCGTATTTTTTGAGTTATCGAGATTTTCAGGAGCTAAGGAAGCTAAAATG
GAGAAAAAAATCACTGGATATACCACCGTTGATATATCCCAATGGCATCGTAAAGAACATTTTGAGGCAT
TTCAGTCAGTTGCTCAATGTACCTATAACCAGACCGTTCAGCTGGATATTACGGCCTTTTTAAAGACCGT
AAAGAAAAATAAGCACAAGTTTTATCCGGCCTTTATTCACATTCTTGCCCGCCTGATGAATGCTCATCCG
GAATTCCGTATGGCAATGAAAGACGGTGAGCTGGTGATATGGGATAGTGTTCACCCTTGTTACACCGTTT
TCCATGAGCAAACTGAAACGTTTTCATCGCTCTGGAGTGAATACCACGACGATTTCCGGCAGTTTCTACA
CATATATTCGCAAGATGTGGCGTGTTACGGTGAAAACCTGGCCTATTTCCCTAAAGGGTTTATTGAGAAT
ATGTTTTTCGTCTCAGCCAATCCCTGGGTGAGTTTCACCAGTTTTGATTTAAACGTGGCCAATATGGACA
ACTTCTTCGCCCCCGTTTTCACCATGGGCAAATATTATACGCAAGGCGACAAGGTGCTGATGCCGCTGGC
GATTCAGGTTCATCATGCCGTTTGTGATGGCTTCCATGTCGGCAGAATGCTTAATGAATTACAACAGTAC
TGCGATGAGTGGCAGGGCGGGGCGTAATTTTTTTAAGGCAGTTATTGGTGCCCTGCAGGGTTTGCAGTCA
GAGTAGAATAGAAGTATCAAAAAAAGCACCGACTCGGTGCCACTTTTTCAAGTTGATAACGGACTAGCCT
TATTTTAACTTGCTATGCTGTTTTGAATGGTTCCAACAAGATTATTTTATAACTTTTATAACAAATAATC
AAGGAGAAATTCAAAGAAATTTATCAGCCATAAAACAATACTTAATACTATAGAATGATAACAAAATAAA
CTACTTTTTAAAAGAATTTTGTGTTATAATCTATTTATTATTAAGTATTGGGTAATATTTTTTGAAGAGA
TATTTTGAAAAAGAAAAATTAAAGCATATTAAACTAATTTCGGAGGTCATTAAAACTATTATTGAAATCA
TCAAACTCATTATGGATTTAATTTAAACTTTTTATTTTAGGAGGCAAAAATGGATAAGAAATACTCAATA
GGCTTAGATATCGGCACAAATAGCGTCGGATGGGCGGTGATCACTGATGAATATAAGGTTCCGTCTAAAA
AGTTCAAGGTTCTGGGAAATACAGACCGCCACAGTATCAAAAAAAATCTTATAGGGGCTCTTTTATTTGA
CAGTGGAGAGACAGCGGAAGCGACTCGTCTCAAACGGACAGCTCGTAGAAGGTATACACGTCGGAAGAAT
CGTATTTGTTATCTACAGGAGATTTTTTCAAATGAGATGGCGAAAGTAGATGATAGTTTCTTTCATCGAC
TTGAAGAGTCTTTTTTGGTGGAAGAAGACAAGAAGCATGAACGTCATCCTATTTTTGGAAATATAGTAGA
TGAAGTTGCTTATCATGAGAAATATCCAACTATCTATCATCTGCGAAAAAAATTGGTAGATTCTACTGAT
AAAGCGGATTTGCGCTTAATCTATTTGGCCTTAGCGCATATGATTAAGTTTCGTGGTCATTTTTTGATTG
AGGGAGATTTAAATCCTGATAATAGTGATGTGGACAAACTATTTATCCAGTTGGTACAAACCTACAATCA
ATTATTTGAAGAAAACCCTATTAACGCAAGTGGAGTAGATGCTAAAGCGATTCTTTCTGCACGATTGAGT
AAATCAAGACGATTAGAAAATCTCATTGCTCAGCTCCCCGGTGAGAAGAAAAATGGCTTATTTGGGAATC
TCATTGCTTTGTCATTGGGTTTGACCCCTAATTTTAAATCAAATTTTGATTTGGCAGAAGATGCTAAATT
ACAGCTTTCAAAAGATACTTACGATGATGATTTAGATAATTTATTGGCGCAAATTGGAGATCAATATGCT
GATTTGTTTTTGGCAGCTAAGAATTTATCAGATGCTATTTTACTTTCAGATATCCTAAGAGTAAATACTG
AAATAACTAAGGCTCCCCTATCAGCTTCAATGATTAAACGCTACGATGAACATCATCAAGACTTGACTCT
TTTAAAAGCTTTAGTTCGACAACAACTTCCAGAAAAGTATAAAGAAATCTTTTTTGATCAATCAAAAAAC
GGATATGCAGGTTATATTGATGGGGGAGCTAGCCAAGAAGAATTTTATAAATTTATCAAACCAATTTTAG
AAAAAATGGATGGTACTGAGGAATTATTGGTGAAACTAAATCGTGAAGATTTGCTGCGCAAGCAACGGAC
CTTTGACAACGGCTCTATTCCCCATCAAATTCACTTGGGTGAGCTGCATGCTATTTTGAGAAGACAAGAA
GACTTTTATCCATTTTTAAAAGACAATCGTGAGAAGATTGAAAAAATCTTGACTTTTCGAATTCCTTATT
ATGTTGGTCCATTGGCGCGTGGCAATAGTCGTTTTGCATGGATGACTCGGAAGTCTGAAGAAACAATTAC
CCCATGGAATTTTGAAGAAGTTGTCGATAAAGGTGCTTCAGCTCAATCATTTATTGAACGCATGACAAAC
TTTGATAAAAATCTTCCAAATGAAAAAGTACTACCAAAACATAGTTTGCTTTATGAGTATTTTACGGTTT
ATAACGAATTGACAAAGGTCAAATATGTTACTGAAGGAATGCGAAAACCAGCATTTCTTTCAGGTGAACA
GAAGAAAGCCATTGTTGATTTACTCTTCAAAACAAATCGAAAAGTAACCGTTAAGCAATTAAAAGAAGAT
TATTTCAAAAAAATAGAATGTTTTGATAGTGTTGAAATTTCAGGAGTTGAAGATAGATTTAATGCTTCAT
TAGGTACCTACCATGATTTGCTAAAAATTATTAAAGATAAAGATTTTTTGGATAATGAAGAAAATGAAGA
TATCTTAGAGGATATTGTTTTAACATTGACCTTATTTGAAGATAGGGAGATGATTGAGGAAAGACTTAAA
ACATATGCTCACCTCTTTGATGATAAGGTGATGAAACAGCTTAAACGTCGCCGTTATACTGGTTGGGGAC
GTTTGTCTCGAAAATTGATTAATGGTATTAGGGATAAGCAATCTGGCAAAACAATATTAGATTTTTTGAA
ATCAGATGGTTTTGCCAATCGCAATTTTATGCAGCTGATCCATGATGATAGTTTGACATTTAAAGAAGAC
ATTCAAAAAGCACAAGTGTCTGGACAAGGCGATAGTTTACATGAACATATTGCAAATTTAGCTGGTAGCC
CTGCTATTAAAAAAGGTATTTTACAGACTGTAAAAGTTGTTGATGAATTGGTCAAAGTAATGGGGCGGCA
TAAGCCAGAAAATATCGTTATTGAAATGGCACGTGAAAATCAGACAACTCAAAAGGGCCAGAAAAATTCG
CGAGAGCGTATGAAACGAATCGAAGAAGGTATCAAAGAATTAGGAAGTCAGATTCTTAAAGAGCATCCTG
TTGAAAATACTCAATTGCAAAATGAAAAGCTCTATCTCTATTATCTCCAAAATGGAAGAGACATGTATGT
GGACCAAGAATTAGATATTAATCGTTTAAGTGATTATGATGTCGATCACATTGTTCCACAAAGTTTCCTT
AAAGACGATTCAATAGACAATAAGGTCTTAACGCGTTCTGATAAAAATCGTGGTAAATCGGATAACGTTC
CAAGTGAAGAAGTAGTCAAAAAGATGAAAAACTATTGGAGACAACTTCTAAACGCCAAGTTAATCACTCA
ACGTAAGTTTGATAATTTAACGAAAGCTGAACGTGGAGGTTTGAGTGAACTTGATAAAGCTGGTTTTATC
AAACGCCAATTGGTTGAAACTCGCCAAATCACTAAGCATGTGGCACAAATTTTGGATAGTCGCATGAATA
CTAAATACGATGAAAATGATAAACTTATTCGAGAGGTTAAAGTGATTACCTTAAAATCTAAATTAGTTTC
TGACTTCCGAAAAGATTTCCAATTCTATAAAGTACGTGAGATTAACAATTACCATCATGCCCATGATGCG
TATCTAAATGCCGTCGTTGGAACTGCTTTGATTAAGAAATATCCAAAACTTGAATCGGAGTTTGTCTATG
GTGATTATAAAGTTTATGATGTTCGTAAAATGATTGCTAAGTCTGAGCAAGAAATAGGCAAAGCAACCGC
AAAATATTTCTTTTACTCTAATATCATGAACTTCTTCAAAACAGAAATTACACTTGCAAATGGAGAGATT
CGCAAACGCCCTCTAATCGAAACTAATGGGGAAACTGGAGAAATTGTCTGGGATAAAGGGCGAGATTTTG
CCACAGTGCGCAAAGTATTGTCCATGCCCCAAGTCAATATTGTCAAGAAAACAGAAGTACAGACAGGCGG
ATTCTCCAAGGAGTCAATTTTACCAAAAAGAAATTCGGACAAGCTTATTGCTCGTAAAAAAGACTGGGAT
CCAAAAAAATATGGTGGTTTTGATAGTCCAACGGTAGCTTATTCAGTCCTAGTGGTTGCTAAGGTGGAAA
AAGGGAAATCGAAGAAGTTAAAATCCGTTAAAGAGTTACTAGGGATCACAATTATGGAAAGAAGTTCCTT
TGAAAAAAATCCGATTGACTTTTTAGAAGCTAAAGGATATAAGGAAGTTAAAAAAGACTTAATCATTAAA
CTACCTAAATATAGTCTTTTTGAGTTAGAAAACGGTCGTAAACGGATGCTGGCTAGTGCCGGAGAATTAC
AAAAAGGAAATGAGCTGGCTCTGCCAAGCAAATATGTGAATTTTTTATATTTAGCTAGTCATTATGAAAA
GTTGAAGGGTAGTCCAGAAGATAACGAACAAAAACAATTGTTTGTGGAGCAGCATAAGCATTATTTAGAT
GAGATTATTGAGCAAATCAGTGAATTTTCTAAGCGTGTTATTTTAGCAGATGCCAATTTAGATAAAGTTC
TTAGTGCATATAACAAACATAGAGACAAACCAATACGTGAACAAGCAGAAAATATTATTCATTTATTTAC
GTTGACGAATCTTGGAGCTCCCGCTGCTTTTAAATATTTTGATACAACAATTGATCGTAAACGATATACG
TCTACAAAAGAAGTTTTAGATGCCACTCTTATCCATCAATCCATCACTGGTCTTTATGAAACACGCATTG
ATTTGAGTCAGCTAGGAGGTGACTGAAGTATATTTTAGATGAAGATTATTTCTTAATCTAGACATGAGCG
GATACATATTTGAATGTATTTAGAAAAATAAACAAATAGGGGTTCCGCGCACATTTCCCCGAAAAGTGCC
ACCTGCATCGATTTATTATGACAACTTGACGGCTACATCATTCACTTTTTCTTCACAACCGGCACGGAAC
TCGCTCGGGCTGGCCCCGGTGCATTTTTTAAATACCCGCGAGAAGTAGAGTTGATCGTCAAAACCAACAT
TGCGACCGACGGTGGCGATAGGCATCCGGGTGGTGCTCAAAAGCAGCTTCGCCTGGCTGATACGTTGGTC
CTCGCGCCAGCTTAAGACGCTAATCCCTAACTGCTGGCGGAAAAGATGTGACAGACGCGACGGCGACAAG
CAAACATGCTGTGCGACGCTGGCGATATCAAAATTGCTGTCTGCCAGGTGATCGCTGATGTACTGACAAG
CCTCGCGTACCCGATTATCCATCGGTGGATGGAGCGACTCGTTAATCGCTTCCATGTGCCGCAGTAACAA
TTGCTCAAGCAGATTTATCGCCAGCAGCTCCGAATAGCGCCCTTCCCCTTGCCCGGCGTTAATGATTTGC
CCAAACAGGTCGCTGAAATGCGGCTGGTGCGCTTCATCCGGGCGAAAGAACCCCGTATTGGCAAATATTG
ACGGCCAGTTAAGCCATTCATGCCAGTAGGCGCGCGGACGAAAGTAAACCCACTGGTGATACCATTCGCG
AGCCTCCGGATGACGACCGTAGTGATGAATCTCTCCTGGCGGGAACAGCAAAATATCACCCGGTCGGCAA
ACAAATTCTCGTCCCTGATTTTTCACCACCCCCTGACCGCGAATGGTGAGATTGAGAATATAACCTTTCA
TTCCCAGCGGTCGGTCGATAAAAAAATCGAGATAACCGTTGGCCTCAATCGGCGTTAAACCCGCCACCAG
ATGGGCATTAAACGAGTATCCCGGCAGCAGGGGATCATTTTGCGCTTCAGCCATACTTTTCATACTCCCG
CCATTCAGAGAAGAAACCAATTGTCCATATTGCATCAGACATTGCCGTCACTGCGTCTTTTACTGGCTCT
TCTCGCTAACCAAACCGGTAACCCCGCTTATTAAAAGCATTCTGTAACAAAGCGGGACCAAAGCCATGAC
AAAAACGCGTAACAAAAGTGTCTATAATCACGGCAGAAAAGTCCACATTGATTATTTGCACGGCGTCACA
CTTTGCTATGCCATAGCATTTTTATCCATAAGATTAGCGGATCCTACCTGACGCTTTTTATCGCAACTCT
CTACTGTTTCTCCATACCCGTTTTTTTGGGAATTCGAGCTCTAAGGAGGTTATAAAAAATGGATATTAAT
ACTGAAACTGAGATCAAGCAAAAGCATTCACTAACCCCCTTTCCTGTTTTCCTAATCAGCCCGGCATTTC
GCGGGCGATATTTTCACAGCTATTTCAGGAGTTCAGCCATGAACGCTTATTACATTCAGGATCGTCTTGA
GGCTCAGAGCTGGGCGCGTCACTACCAGCAGCTCGCCCGTGAAGAGAAAGAGGCAGAACTGGCAGACGAC
ATGGAAAAAGGCCTGCCCCAGCACCTGTTTGAATCGCTATGCATCGATCATTTGCAACGCCACGGGGCCA
GCAAAAAATCCATTACCCGTGCGTTTGATGACGATGTTGAGTTTCAGGAGCGCATGGCAGAACACATCCG
GTACATGGTTGAAACCATTGCTCACCACCAGGTTGATATTGATTCAGAGGTATAAAACGAATGAGTACTG
CACTCGCAACGCTGGCTGGGAAGCTGGCTGAACGTGTCGGCATGGATTCTGTCGACCCACAGGAACTGAT
CACCACTCTTCGCCAGACGGCATTTAAAGGTGATGCCAGCGATGCGCAGTTCATCGCATTACTGATCGTT
GCCAACCAGTACGGCCTTAATCCGTGGACGAAAGAAATTTACGCCTTTCCTGATAAGCAGAATGGCATCG
TTCCGGTGGTGGGCGTTGATGGCTGGTCCCGCATCATCAATGAAAACCAGCAGTTTGATGGCATGGACTT
TGAGCAGGACAATGAATCCTGTACATGCCGGATTTACCGCAAGGACCGTAATCATCCGATCTGCGTTACC
GAATGGATGGATGAATGCCGCCGCGAACCATTCAAAACTCGCGAAGGCAGAGAAATCACGGGGCCGTGGC
AGTCGCATCCCAAACGGATGTTACGTCATAAAGCCATGATTCAGTGTGCCCGTCTGGCCTTCGGATTTGC
TGGTATCTATGACAAGGATGAAGCCGAGCGCATTGTCGAAAATACTGCATACACTGCAGAACGTCAGCCG
GAACGCGACATCACTCCGGTTAACGATGAAACCATGCAGGAGATTAACACTCTGCTGATCGCCCTGGATA
AAACATGGGATGACGACTTATTGCCGCTCTGTTCCCAGATATTTCGCCGCGACATTCGTGCATCGTCAGA
ACTGACACAGGCCGAAGCAGTAAAAGCTCTTGGATTCCTGAAACAGAAAGCCGCAGAGCAGAAGGTGGCA
GCATGACACCGGACATTATCCTGCAGCGTACCGGGATCGATGTGAGAGCTGTCGAACAGGGGGATGATGC
GTGGCACAAATTACGGCTCGGCGTCATCACCGCTTCAGAAGTTCACAACGTGATAGCAAAACCCCGCTCC
GGAAAGAAGTGGCCTGACATGAAAATGTCCTACTTCCACACCCTGCTTGCTGAGGTTTGCACCGGTGTGG
CTCCGGAAGTTAACGCTAAAGCACTGGCCTGGGGAAAACAGTACGAGAACGACGCCAGAACCCTGTTTGA
ATTCACTTCCGGCGTGAATGTTACTGAATCCCCGATCATCTATCGCGACGAAAGTATGCGTACCGCCTGC
TCTCCCGATGGTTTATGCAGTGACGGCAACGGCCTTGAACTGAAATGCCCGTTTACCTCCCGGGATTTCA
TGAAGTTCCGGCTCGGTGGTTTCGAGGCCATAAAGTCAGCTTACATGGCCCAGGTGCAGTACAGCATGTG
GGTGACGCGAAAAAATGCCTGGTACTTTGCCAACTATGACCCGCGTATGAAGCGTGAAGGCCTGCATTAT
GTCGTGATTGAGCGGGATGAAAAGTACATGGCGAGTTTTGACGAGATCGTGCCGGAGTTCATCGAAAAAA
TGGACGAGGCACTGGCTGAAATTGGTTTTGTATTTGGGGAGCAATGGCGATGACGCATCCTCACGATAAT
ATCCGGGTAGGCGCAATCACTTTCGTCTACTCCGTTACAAAGCGAGGCTGGGTATTTCCCGGCCTTTCTG
TTATCCGAAATCCACTGAAAGCACAGCGGCTGGCTGAGGAGATAAATAATAAACGAGGGGCTGTATGCAC
AAAGCATCTTCTGTTGAGTTAAGAACGAGTATCGAGATGGCACATAGCCTTGCTCAAATTGGAATCAGGT
TTGTGCCAATACCAGTAGAAACAGACGAAGAATCCATGGGTATGGACA
